>Addgene plasmid #115377 | LOC5578735 SIFa receptor | addgene full sequence | sequence record 221139 | Addgene NGS Result
GTGTGTCAGTTAGGGTGTGGAAAGTCCCCAGGCTCCCCAGCAGGCAGAAGTATGCAAAGCATGCATCTCA
ATTAGTCAGCAACCAGGTGTGGAAAGTCCCCAGGCTCCCCAGCAGGCAGAAGTATGCAAAGCATGCATCT
CAATTAGTCAGCAACCATAGTCCCGCCCCTAACTCCGCCCATCCCGCCCCTAACTCCGCCCAGTTCCGCC
CATTCTCCGCCCCATGGCTGACTAATTTTTTTTATTTATGCAGAGGCCGAGGCCGCCTCGGCCTCTGAGC
TATTCCAGAAGTAGTGAGGAGGCTTTTTTGGAGGCCTAGGCTTTTGCAAAAAGCTCCTCGATCGAGGGGC
TCGCATCTCTCCTTCACGCGCCCGCCGCCCTACCTGAGGCCGCCATCCACGCCGGTTGAGTCGCGTTCTG
CCGCCTCCCGCCTGTGGTGCCTCCTGAACTGCGTCCGCCGTCTAGGTAAGTTTAAAGCTCAGGTCGAGAC
CGGGCCTTTGTCCGGCGCTCCCTTGGAGCCTACCTAGACTCAGCCGGCTCTCCACGCTTTGCCTGACCCT
GCTTGCTCAACTCTACGTCTTTGTTTCGTTTTCTGTTCTGCGCCGTTACAGATCCAAGCTCTGAAAAACC
AGAAAGTTAACTGGTAAGTTTAGTCTTTTTGTCTTTTATTTCAGGTCCCGGATCCGGTGGTGGTGCAAAT
CAAAGAACTGCTCCTCAGTGGATGTTGCCTTTACTTCTAGGCCTGTACGGAAGTGTTACTTCTGCTCTAA
AAGCTGCGGAATTCCGGAATTTCCTCGAGATGGAAACCAATTTAATTAACTGTTCTACCAGCATCGGATC
GCACCAGAACAATTGGACCTGCTTCGTCGTGCACTATGAGCCGGAATCGATGGCATCTCCATCGCTGTCT
ACGACGACCACGTTGGCCAACCTCAGCCAGTCACAGTTTGACGAACTGGAAGCGGAAGTGGAAGTGGACT
ACGACGACCCGCTGGTAATCGACCCTGCCTACGAACTACGATACGGGCTGGTTGGGACGGTTTTGCTAAG
CGTGGCCTATGCTCTGATATTCATCGTCGGACTGCTGGGCAACATCTCGGTGGTGATTGTCGTGAAGAAA
AGCACCATGATGCGATCTCCGACCAATCGCTTCATCGTCAATCTGGCGTACGCTGATTTATTGGTCAATT
TCCTCTGTCTGCCGTTCACGCTCATTGGCAACATCTATCCGGCTTGGATCCTTGGGGTGTTCTTCTGCAA
GACCGTATCCTATCTTCAGGGCGTTTCGGTGTCGGCATCGGTCAACACGCTGATGGCCATCTCGATTGAG
CGCTGCGTGGCCATTTCGTTCCCTATCTCCGGTACCATCACCACCAGACAGTACCGGGTGATTGTTACCG
TCATCTGGATGATAGCGCTGGGTATCAATCTTCCGTGGTTGTTCGTTTTTACGTTGAAACCGATAGGCAT
TCCGGGCAGTTTGGCGCAGATTTGCACCGAACTATGGCCTTCCCCGGCATCGGAGAGCTGGTACTTTCTG
TTTGCCAATCTTTTCCTGTGCTACCTGGGACCCCTCATTGTGATTTCGATTTGCTATGTCATCATCTGGA
AAAATGTCGCCTATCGGAAGCTCCCACGTGACCTGATTATCAGCCGGAAAAACGAAGTCTACAATCGAAG
CAAGGTGAAGGTCATCAAAATGGTATTCGTTGTAATCATCACTTTCGCCATCTCGTGGCTTCCGTTGTAC
ACTATTTTCTGCTTCGTCAAGTTTGCTGGCGATCTGATATACGATGAGTCAGATTATCTCTCGACAGTTC
AAGCCATCATCTTTGGAATCCTGCCAGTAGCGCAATGGCTGGGAGCGGCCAACTCGTGCATCAATCCCAT
CCTGTATGCATTTATGAATAGGAAATTTAGGGCCGGTTTCCGGCATTTGTTCCGGTCCTGTTGCAACAAC
GAAGACGATGACTGGGACCAGCCGACAACGGTGCTACGAAGTGACGAAACACGTGATCTGGTGCTCCGGC
GGATACGAACCGAGAGGCATTTTGTCCGAAATGGAACCAGAAACGGCCTCGGGCCACCGCACTGTAACTC
TCTTCGGTACAGTCGTTCAACGAAGGTATCAATCCAGTCCCATCTAGTCGATTGAGCGGCCGCTAGACTA
GTCTAGAGAAAAAACCTCCCACACCTCCCCCTGAACCTGAAACATAAAATGAATGCAATTGTTGTTGTTA
ACTTGTTTATTGCAGCTTATAATGGTTACAAATAAAGCAATAGCATCACAAATTTCACAAATAAAGCATT
TTTTTCACTGCATTCTAGTTGTGGTTTGTCCAAACTCATCAATGTATCTTATCATGTCTGGATCCCCGGG
TACCGAGCTCGAATTAATTCCTCTTCCGCTTCCTCGCTCACTGACTCGCTGCGCTCGGTCGTTCGGCTGC
GGCGAGCGGTATCAGCTCACTCAAAGGCGGTAATACGGTTATCCACAGAATCAGGGGATAACGCAGGAAA
GAACATGTGAGCAAAAGGCCAGCAAAAGGCCAGGAACCGTAAAAAGGCCGCGTTGCTGGCGTTTTTCCAT
AGGCTCCGCCCCCCTGACGAGCATCACAAAAATCGACGCTCAAGTCAGAGGTGGCGAAACCCGACAGGAC
TATAAAGATACCAGGCGTTTCCCCCTGGAAGCTCCCTCGTGCGCTCTCCTGTTCCGACCCTGCCGCTTAC
CGGATACCTGTCCGCCTTTCTCCCTTCGGGAAGCGTGGCGCTTTCTCATAGCTCACGCTGTAGGTATCTC
AGTTCGGTGTAGGTCGTTCGCTCCAAGCTGGGCTGTGTGCACGAACCCCCCGTTCAGCCCGACCGCTGCG
CCTTATCCGGTAACTATCGTCTTGAGTCCAACCCGGTAAGACACGACTTATCGCCACTGGCAGCAGCCAC
TGGTAACAGGATTAGCAGAGCGAGGTATGTAGGCGGTGCTACAGAGTTCTTGAAGTGGTGGCCTAACTAC
GGCTACACTAGAAGAACAGTATTTGGTATCTGCGCTCTGCTGAAGCCAGTTACCTTCGGAAAAAGAGTTG
GTAGCTCTTGATCCGGCAAACAAACCACCGCTGGTAGCGGTGGTTTTTTTGTTTGCAAGCAGCAGATTAC
GCGCAGAAAAAAAGGATCTCAAGAAGATCCTTTGATCTTTTCTACGGGGTCTGACGCTCAGTGGAACGAA
AACTCACGTTAAGGGATTTTGGTCATGAGATTATCAAAAAGGATCTTCACCTAGATCCTTTTAAATTAAA
AATGAAGTTTTAAATCAATCTAAAGTATATATGAGTAAACTTGGTCTGACAGTTACCAATGCTTAATCAG
TGAGGCACCTATCTCAGCGATCTGTCTATTTCGTTCATCCATAGTTGCCTGACTCCCCGTCGTGTAGATA
ACTACGATACGGGAGGGCTTACCATCTGGCCCCAGTGCTGCAATGATACCGCGAGACCCACGCTCACCGG
CTCCAGATTTATCAGCAATAAACCAGCCAGCCGGAAGGGCCGAGCGCAGAAGTGGTCCTGCAACTTTATC
CGCCTCCATCCAGTCTATTAATTGTTGCCGGGAAGCTAGAGTAAGTAGTTCGCCAGTTAATAGTTTGCGC
AACGTTGTTGCCATTGCTACAGGCATCGTGGTGTCACGCTCGTCGTTTGGTATGGCTTCATTCAGCTCCG
GTTCCCAACGATCAAGGCGAGTTACATGATCCCCCATGTTGTGCAAAAAAGCGGTTAGCTCCTTCGGTCC
TCCGATCGTTGTCAGAAGTAAGTTGGCCGCAGTGTTATCACTCATGGTTATGGCAGCACTGCATAATTCT
CTTACTGTCATGCCATCCGTAAGATGCTTTTCTGTGACTGGTGAGTACTCAACCAAGTCATTCTGAGAAT
AGTGTATGCGGCGACCGAGTTGCTCTTGCCCGGCGTCAATACGGGATAATACCGCGCCACATAGCAGAAC
TTTAAAAGTGCTCATCATTGGAAAACGTTCTTCGGGGCGAAAACTCTCAAGGATCTTACCGCTGTTGAGA
TCCAGTTCGATGTAACCCACTCGTGCACCCAACTGATCTTCAGCATCTTTTACTTTCACCAGCGTTTCTG
GGTGAGCAAAAACAGGAAGGCAAAATGCCGCAAAAAAGGGAATAAGGGCGACACGGAAATGTTGAATACT
CATACTCTTCCTTTTTCAATATTATTGAAGCATTTATCAGGGTTATTGTCTCATGAGCGGATACATATTT
GAATGTATTTAGAAAAATAAACAAATAGGGGTTCCGCGCACATTTCCCCGAAAAGTGCCACCTGCAAGCT
TGGCTGTGGAAT
Features (pLannotate 1.2.2; 7 found; start..end, strand, type, name):
      1..330     +  promoter       SV40 promoter: SV40 enhancer and early promoter
    346..614     +  LTR            5' LTR (truncated): truncated 5' long terminal repeat (LTR) from human T-cell leukemia virus (HTLV) type 1
    644..740     +  intron         SV40 intron: modified SV40 intron with splice donor and acceptor sites
   2240..2374    +  polyA_signal   SV40 poly(A) signal: SV40 polyadenylation signal
   2584..3172    -  rep_origin     ori: high-copy-number ColE1/pMB1/pBR322/pUC origin of replication
   3343..4203    -  CDS            AmpR: β-lactamase; bla; confers resistance to ampicillin, carbenicillin, and related antibiotics
   4204..4308    -  promoter       AmpR promoter: bla
