[The description below was written by a language model from this plasmid's Addgene catalogue record and pLannotate feature annotations shown in this document.]
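Description:
LOC5578735 SIFa receptor is a mammalian expression plasmid built on the pME18s backbone that carries the coding sequence of an Aedes aegypti neuropeptide receptor, the SIFamide receptor encoded by LOC5578735 (also known as AAEL003647 or GPRNPR3). The sequenced plasmid is about 4.4 kb. It is maintained in E. coli through a high-copy ColE1/pUC-type origin and selected with ampicillin via the β-lactamase gene and its native bla promoter. No mammalian selection marker is annotated, which suggests transient rather than stable expression.

The expression cassette has a composite promoter arrangement: the SV40 enhancer and early promoter is followed by a truncated HTLV-1 5' LTR segment, a combination that strengthens transcription in a wide range of mammalian cell lines. A modified SV40 intron with splice donor and acceptor sites then promotes efficient mRNA processing. The region between this intron and the downstream SV40 polyadenylation signal, roughly 1.5 kb, carries no annotation in the feature table. This is where the mosquito receptor coding sequence would be expected to sit, although the annotation tool did not recognise it. No epitope tags or reporters are annotated. The record is inconsistent about cloning: it lists Gateway as the method, while the depositor's comment says the coding sequence was inserted using NotI and XhoI sites.

The stated purpose is heterologous expression of the mosquito receptor in mammalian cells. The associated publication concerns small-molecule agonists of an Ae. aegypti neuropeptide Y-like receptor that suppress biting, but the record does not describe how this particular receptor clone was used in that work.
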