Addgene plasmid #115377: LOC5578735 SIFa receptor
Purpose: Expresses Ae. aegypti receptor in mammalian cells
Depositing lab: Leslie Vosshall. Depositing organization: Rockefeller University. Publication: Small-Molecule Agonists of Ae. aegypti Neuropeptide Y Receptor Block Mosquito Biting. Duvall LB, Ramos-Espiritu L, Barsoum KE, Glickman JF, Vosshall LB. Cell. 2019 Feb 7;176(4):687-701.e5. doi: 10.1016/j.cell.2018.12.004. PubMed 30735632.
Backbone
  Vector backbone: pME18s
  Vector type: Mammalian Expression
Growth in bacteria
  Bacterial resistance: Ampicillin, 100 μg/mL
  Growth temperature: 37°C
  Growth strain: DH5alpha
  Copy number: High Copy
Gene/Insert
  Gene/Insert name: LOC5578735 SIFa receptor
  Species: Aedes aegypti
  Entrez Gene: LOC5578735 (a.k.a. AaeL_AAEL003647, AAEL003647, GPRNPR3)
  Cloning method: Gateway Cloning
Terms and licenses: Academic/Nonprofit Terms; Industry Terms: Not Available to Industry
Depositor comments: The neuropeptide CDS was inserted into the pME18s plasmid using NotI and XhoI sites.
How to cite: LOC5578735 SIFa receptor was a gift from Leslie Vosshall (Addgene plasmid # 115377 ; http://n2t.net/addgene:115377 ; RRID:Addgene_115377)
