>Addgene plasmid #115377 | LOC5578735 SIFa receptor | depositor partial sequence | sequence record 217383 | neuropeptide CDS
ATGGAAACCAATTTAATTAACTGTTCTACCAGCATCGGATCGCACCAGAACAATTGGACCTGCTTCGTCG
TGCACTATGAGCCGGAATCGATGGCATCTCCATCGCTGTCTACGACGACCACGTTGGCCAACCTCAGCCA
GTCACAGTTTGACGAACTGGAAGCGGAAGTGGAAGTGGACTACGACGACCCGCTGGTAATCGACCCTGCC
TACGAACTACGATACGGGCTGGTTGGGACGGTTTTGCTAAGCGTGGCCTATGCTCTGATATTCATCGTCG
GACTGCTGGGCAACATCTCGGTGGTGATTGTCGTGAAGAAAAGCACCATGATGCGATCTCCGACCAATCG
CTTCATCGTCAATCTGGCGTACGCTGATTTATTGGTCAATTTCCTCTGTCTGCCGTTCACGCTCATTGGC
AACATCTATCCGGCTTGGATCCTTGGGGTGTTCTTCTGCAAGACCGTATCCTATCTTCAGGGCGTTTCGG
TGTCGGCATCGGTCAACACGCTGATGGCCATCTCGATTGAGCGCTGCGTGGCCATTTCGTTCCCTATCTC
CGGTACCATCACCACCAGACAGTACCGGGTGATTGTTACCGTCATCTGGATGATAGCGCTGGGTATCAAT
CTTCCGTGGTTGTTCGTTTTTACGTTGAAACCGATAGGCATTCCGGGCAGTTTGGCGCAGATTTGCACCG
AACTATGGCCTTCCCCGGCATCGGAGAGCTGGTACTTTCTGTTTGCCAATCTTTTCCTGTGCTACCTGGG
ACCCCTCATTGTGATTTCGATTTGCTATGTCATCATCTGGAAAAATGTCGCCTATCGGAAGCTCCCACGT
GACCTGATTATCAGCCGGAAAAACGAAGTCTACAATCGAAGCAAGGTGAAGGTCATCAAAATGGTATTCG
TTGTAATCATCACTTTCGCCATCTCGTGGCTTCCGTTGTACACTATTTTCTGCTTCGTCAAGTTTGCTGG
CGATCTGATATACGATGAGTCAGATTATCTCTCGACAGTTCAAGCCATCATCTTTGGAATCCTGCCAGTA
GCGCAATGGCTGGGAGCGGCCAACTCGTGCATCAATCCCATCCTGTATGCATTTATGAATAGGAAATTTA
GGGCCGGTTTCCGGCATTTGTTCCGGTCCTGTTGCAACAACGAAGACGATGACTGGGACCAGCCGACAAC
GGTGCTACGAAGTGACGAAACACGTGATCTGGTGCTCCGGCGGATACGAACCGAGAGGCATTTTGTCCGA
AATGGAACCAGAAACGGCCTCGGGCCACCGCACTGTAACTCTCTTCGGTACAGTCGTTCAACGAAGGTAT
CAATCCAGTCCCATCTAGTCGATTGA
